>Addgene plasmid #139304 | pBMN-AS-FOXA1 | addgene full sequence | sequence record 275760 | Addgene NGS Result
GTGGCGCCCGAACAGGGACTTGAAAGCGAAAGGGAAACCAGAGGAGCTCTCTCGACGCAGGACTCGGTTT
GCTGAAGCGCGCACGGCAAGAGGCGAGGGGCGGCGACTGGTGAGTACGCCAAAAATTTTGACTAGCGGAG
GCTAGAAGGAGAGAGATGGGTGCGAGAGCGTCAGTATTAAGCGGGGGAGAATTAGATCGGGATGGGAAAA
AATTCGGTTAAGGCCAGGGGGAAAGAAAAAATATAAATTAAAACATATAGTATGGGCAAGCAGGGAGCTA
GAACGATTCGCAGTTAATCCTGGCCTGTTAGAAACATCAGAAGGCTGTAGACAAATACTGGGACAGCTAC
AACCATCCCTTCAGACAGGATCAGAAGAACTTAGATCATTATATAATACAGTAGCAACCCTCTATTGTGT
GCATCAAAGGATAGAGATAAAAGACACCAAGGAAGCTTTAGACAAGATAGAGGAAGAGCAAAACAAAAGT
AAGACCACCGCACAGCAAGCGGCCGCTGATCTTCAGACCTGGAGGAGGAGATATGAGGGACAATTGGAGA
AGTGAATTATATAAATATAAAGTAGTAAAAATTGAACCATTAGGAGTAGCACCCACCAAGGCAAAGAGAA
GAGTGGTGCAGAGAGAAAAAAGAGCAGTGGGAATAGGAGCTTTGTTCCTTGGGTTCTTGGGAGCAGCAGG
AAGCACTATGGGCGCAGCGTCAATGACGCTGACGGTACAGGCCAGACAATTATTGTCTGGTATAGTGCAG
CAGCAGAACAATTTGCTGAGGGCTATTGAGGCGCAACAGCATCTGTTGCAACTCACAGTCTGGGGCATCA
AGCAGCTCCAGGCAAGAATCCTGGCTGTGGAAAGATACCTAAAGGATCAACAGCTCCTGGGGATTTGGGG
TTGCTCTGGAAAACTCATTTGCACCACTGCTGTGCCTTGGAATGCTAGTTGGAGTAATAAATCTCTGGAA
CAGATTTGGAATCACACGACCTGGATGGAGTGGGACAGAGAAATTAACAATTACACAAGCTTAATACACT
CCTTAATTGAAGAATCGCAAAACCAGCAAGAAAAGAATGAACAAGAATTATTGGAATTAGATAAATGGGC
AAGTTTGTGGAATTGGTTTAACATAACAAATTGGCTGTGGTATATAAAATTATTCATAATGATAGTAGGA
GGCTTGGTAGGTTTAAGAATAGTTTTTGCTGTACTTTCTATAGTGAATAGAGTTAGGCAGGGATATTCAC
CATTATCGTTTCAGACCCACCTCCCAACCCCGAGGGGACCCGACAGGCCCGAAGGAATAGAAGAAGAAGG
TGGAGAGAGAGACAGAGACAGATCCATTCGATTAGTGAACGGATCTCGACGGTATCGGTTAACTTTTAAA
AGAAAAGGGGGGATTGGGGGGTACAGTGCAGGGGAAAGAATAGTAGACATAATAGCAACAGACATACAAA
CTAAAGAATTACAAAAACAAATTACAAAATTCAAAATTTTATCGATACTAGTATTATGCCCAGTACATGA
CCTTATGGGACTTTCCTACTTGGCAGTACATCTACGTATTAGTCATCGCTATTACCATGGTGATGCGGTT
TTGGCAGTACATCAATGGGCGTGGATAGCGGTTTGACTCACGGGGATTTCCAAGTCTCCACCCCATTGAC
GTCAATGGGAGTTTGTTTTGGCACCAAAATCAACGGGACTTTCCAAAATGTCGTAACAACTCCGCCCCAT
TGACGCAAATGGGCGGTAGGCGTGTACGGTGGGAGGTTTATATAAGCAGAGCTCGTTTAGTGAACCGTCA
GATCGCCTGGAGACGCCATCCACGCTGTTTTGACCTCCATAGAAGATTCTAGACGCCACCATGGAGAGCG
ACGAGAGCGGCCTGCCCGCCATGGAGATCGAGTGCCGCATCACCGGCACCCTGAACGGCGTGGAGTTCGA
GCTGGTGGGCGGCGGAGAGGGCACCCCCAAGCAGGGCCGCATGACCAACAAGATGAAGAGCACCAAAGGC
GCCCTGACCTTCAGCCCCTACCTGCTGAGCCACGTGATGGGCTACGGCTTCTACCACTTCGGCACCTACC
CCAGCGGCTACGAGAACCCCTTCCTGCACGCCATCAACAACGGCGGCTACACCAACACCCGCATCGAGAA
GTACGAGGACGGCGGCGTGCTGCACGTGAGCTTCAGCTACCGCTACGAGGCCGGCCGCGTGATCGGCGAC
TTCAAGGTGGTGGGCACCGGCTTCCCCGAGGACAGCGTGATCTTCACCGACAAGATCATCCGCAGCAACG
CCACCGTGGAGCACCTGCACCCCATGGGCGATAACGTGCTGGTGGGCAGCTTCGCCCGCACCTTCAGCCT
GCGCGACGGCGGCTACTACAGCTTCGTGGTGGACAGCCACATGCACTTCAAGAGCGCCATCCACCCCAGC
ATCCTGCAGAACGGGGGCCCCATGTTCGCCTTCCGCCGCGTGGAGGAGCTGCACAGCAACACCGAGCTGG
GCATCGTGGAGTACCAGCACGCCTTCAAGACCCCCATCGCCTTCGCCAGATCCCGCGCTCAGTCGTCCAA
TTCTGCCGTGGACGGCACCGCCGGACCCGGCTCCACCGGATCTCGCGAGGGCTCCGGGGAGGGCAGAGGA
AGTCTGCTAACATGCGGTGACGTCGAGGAGAATCCTGGGCCCGCTAGCGGATCAGGTGCCACGAACTTCT
CTCTGTTAAAGCAAGCAGGAGACGTGGAAGAAAACCCCGGTCCCTTAATTAATGGCTCCGGACCGGTGAA
ACAGACTTTGAATTTTGACCTTCTCAAGTTGGCGGGAGACGTGGAGTCCAACCCAGGCCCAGTCGACCCC
GGGATGACCGAGTACAAGCCCACGGTGCGCCTCGCCACCCGCGACGACGTCCCCAGGGCCGTACGCACCC
TCGCCGCCGCGTTCGCCGACTACCCCGCCACGCGCCACACCGTCGATCCGGACCGCCACATCGAGCGGGT
CACCGAGCTGCAAGAACTCTTCCTCACGCGCGTCGGGCTCGACATCGGCAAGGTGTGGGTCGCGGACGAC
GGCGCCGCGGTGGCGGTCTGGACCACGCCGGAGAGCGTCGAAGCGGGGGCGGTGTTCGCCGAGATCGGCC
CGCGCATGGCCGAGTTGAGCGGTTCCCGGCTGGCCGCGCAGCAACAGATGGAAGGCCTCCTGGCGCCGCA
CCGGCCCAAGGAGCCCGCGTGGTTCCTGGCCACCGTCGGCGTCTCGCCCGACCACCAGGGCAAGGGTCTG
GGCAGCGCCGTCGTGCTCCCCGGAGTGGAGGCGGCCGAGCGCGCCGGGGTGCCCGCCTTCCTGGAGACCT
CCGCGCCCCGCAACCTCCCCTTCTACGAGCGGCTCGGCTTCACCGTCACCGCCGACGTCGAGGTGCCCGA
AGGACCGCGCACCTGGTGCATGACCCGCAAGCCCGGTGCCTGATATCGTCGCTGTTATCTCATTGTCTGT
GTGATTGGGGGAGCTGCGGCGGGGAGGATGCTGTGGTCCCTTCCTCCGGCGTTCCCCACCCCCATCCCTC
TCCCCGCTGTCAGTGCGCACGCACACGCGCCGCTTTTTATTTCTTTTTCCTGGTTTTCTTATTCCATCTT
CTACCCACCCCTCTTCCTTTCTTTCACCTTTCCTTCCTTCCTTCCTCCTTTCCTTCCTCAGGAGAAAGGC
CGATATCCCACGTACTACAAAGAGGTGTATTTTAAATGTCCATACAAATACACACCTTGGTAGTACGCCG
GAATTCGGCTGGCTGAGCACCGTGGGTCGGCGAGGGCCCGCCAAGGAAGGAGCGACCGACCGAGCCAGGC
GCCCTCCGCAGACCTCCGCGCAGCGGCCGCGGGCGCGAGGGGAGGGGTCTGGAGCTCCCTCCGGCTGCCT
GTCCCGCACCGGAGCCCGTGGGGTGGGGAGGTGTGCAGCCTGTGACAGACAGGGGCTTAGAGATGCAAAC
AGACTCAGGGAGAGAAACAGAAGCTGATTCTGTGACAGAAGCAGAATCAACCTCTGGATTACAAAATTTG
TGAAAGATTGACTGGTATTCTTAACTATGTTGCTCCTTTTACGCTATGTGGATACGCTGCTTTAATGCCT
TTGTATCATGCTATTGCTTCCCGTATGGCTTTCATTTTCTCCTCCTTGTATAAATCCTGGTTGCTGTCTC
TTTATGAGGAGTTGTGGCCCGTTGTCAGGCAACGTGGCGTGGTGTGCACTGTGTTTGCTGACGCAACCCC
CACTGGTTGGGGCATTGCCACCACCTGTCAGCTCCTTTCCGGGACTTTCGCTTTCCCCCTCCCTATTGCC
ACGGCGGAACTCATCGCCGCCTGCCTTGCCCGCTGCTGGACAGGGGCTCGGCTGTTGGGCACTGACAATT
CCGTGGTGTTGTCGGGGAAATCATCGTCCTTTCCTTGGCTGCTCGCCTGTGTTGCCACCTGGATTCTGCG
CGGGACGTCCTTCTGCTACGTCCCTTCGGCCCTCAATCCAGCGGACCTTCCTTCCCGCGGCCTGCTGCCG
GCTCTGCGGCCTCTTCCGCGTCTCCGCCTTCGCCCTCAGACGAGTCGGATCTCCCTTTGGGCCGCCTCCC
CGCCTGGTACCTTTAAGACCAATGACTTACAAGGCAGCTGTAGATCTTAGCCACTTTTTAAAAGAAAAGG
GGGGACTGGAAGGGCTAATTCACTCCCAACGATGTCAAGAATTGGAACGCTGACGTCATCAACCCGCTCC
AAGGAATCGCGGGCCCAGTGTCACTAGGCGGGAACACCCAGCGCGCGTGCGCCCTGGCAGGAAGATGGCT
GTGAGGGACAGGGGAGTGGCGCCCTGCAATATTTGCATGTCGCTATGTGTTCTGGGAAATCACCATAAAC
GTGAAATGTCTTTGGATTTGGGAATCTTATAAGTTCTGTATGAGACCACTTGGATCCGATGTGTAGACAT
CCTCCGTATATTCTTCCTGTCAGAAATATACGGAGGATGTCTACACATCTTTTTGAATTCTTCGATTCTG
CTTTTTGCTTCTACTGGGTCTCTCTGGTTAGACCAGATCTGAGCCTGGGAGCTCTCTGGCTAACTAGGGA
ACCCACTGCTTAAGCCTCAATAAAGCTTGCCTTGAGTGCTTCAAGTAGTGTGTGCCCGTCTGTTGTGTGA
CTCTGGTAACTAGAGATCCCTCAGACCCTTTCAGTCAGTGTGGAAAATCTCTAGCAGTAGTAGTTCATGT
CATCTTATTATTCAGTATTTATAACTTGCAAAGAAATGAATATCAGAGAGTGAGAGGAACTTGTTTATTG
CAGCTTATAATGGTTACAAATAAAGCAATAGCATCACAAATTTCACAAATAAAGCATTTTTTTCACTGCA
TTCTAGTTGTGGTTTGTCCAAACTCATCAATGTATCTTATCATGTCTGGCTCTAGCTATCCCGCCCCTAA
CTCCGCCCATCCCGCCCCTAACTCCGCCCAGTTCCGCCCATTCTCCGCCCCATGGCTGACTAATTTTTTT
TATTTATGCAGAGGCCGAGGCCGCCTCGGCCTCTGAGCTATTCCAGAAGTAGTGAGGAGGCTTTTTTGGA
GGCCTAGACTTTTGCAGAGACCAAATTCGTAATCATGTCATAGCTGTTTCCTGTGTGAAATTGTTATCCG
CTCACAATTCCACACAACATACGAGCCGGAAGCATAAAGTGTAAAGCCTGGGGTGCCTAATGAGTGAGCT
AACTCACATTAATTGCGTTGCGCTCACTGCCCGCTTTCCAGTCGGGAAACCTGTCGTGCCAGCTGCATTA
ATGAATCGGCCAACGCGCGGGGAGAGGCGGTTTGCGTATTGGGCGCTCTTCCGCTTCCTCGCTCACTGAC
TCGCTGCGCTCGGTCGTTCGGCTGCGGCGAGCGGTATCAGCTCACTCAAAGGCGGTAATACGGTTATCCA
CAGAATCAGGGGATAACGCAGGAAAGAACATGTGAGCAAAAGGCCAGCAAAAGGCCAGGAACCGTAAAAA
GGCCGCGTTGCTGGCGTTTTTCCATAGGCTCCGCCCCCCTGACGAGCATCACAAAAATCGACGCTCAAGT
CAGAGGTGGCGAAACCCGACAGGACTATAAAGATACCAGGCGTTTCCCCCTGGAAGCTCCCTCGTGCGCT
CTCCTGTTCCGACCCTGCCGCTTACCGGATACCTGTCCGCCTTTCTCCCTTCGGGAAGCGTGGCGCTTTC
TCATAGCTCACGCTGTAGGTATCTCAGTTCGGTGTAGGTCGTTCGCTCCAAGCTGGGCTGTGTGCACGAA
CCCCCCGTTCAGCCCGACCGCTGCGCCTTATCCGGTAACTATCGTCTTGAGTCCAACCCGGTAAGACACG
ACTTATCGCCACTGGCAGCAGCCACTGGTAACAGGATTAGCAGAGCGAGGTATGTAGGCGGTGCTACAGA
GTTCTTGAAGTGGTGGCCTAACTACGGCTACACTAGAAGAACAGTATTTGGTATCTGCGCTCTGCTGAAG
CCAGTTACCTTCGGAAAAAGAGTTGGTAGCTCTTGATCCGGCAAACAAACCACCGCTGGTAGCGGTGGTT
TTTTTGTTTGCAAGCAGCAGATTACGCGCAGAAAAAAAGGATCTCAAGAAGATCCTTTGATCTTTTCTAC
GGGGTCTGACGCTCAGTGGAACGAAAACTCACGTTAAGGGATTTTGGTCATGAGATTATCAAAAAGGATC
TTCACCTAGATCCTTTTAAATTAAAAATGAAGTTTTAAATCAATCTAAAGTATATATGAGTAAACTTGGT
CTGACAGTTACCAATGCTTAATCAGTGAGGCACCTATCTCAGCGATCTGTCTATTTCGTTCATCCATAGT
TGCCTGACTCCCCGTCGTGTAGATAACTACGATACGGGAGGGCTTACCATCTGGCCCCAGTGCTGCAATG
ATACCGCGAGACCCACGCTCACCGGCTCCAGATTTATCAGCAATAAACCAGCCAGCCGGAAGGGCCGAGC
GCAGAAGTGGTCCTGCAACTTTATCCGCCTCCATCCAGTCTATTAATTGTTGCCGGGAAGCTAGAGTAAG
TAGTTCGCCAGTTAATAGTTTGCGCAACGTTGTTGCCATTGCTACAGGCATCGTGGTGTCACGCTCGTCG
TTTGGTATGGCTTCATTCAGCTCCGGTTCCCAACGATCAAGGCGAGTTACATGATCCCCCATGTTGTGCA
AAAAAGCGGTTAGCTCCTTCGGTCCTCCGATCGTTGTCAGAAGTAAGTTGGCCGCAGTGTTATCACTCAT
GGTTATGGCAGCACTGCATAATTCTCTTACTGTCATGCCATCCGTAAGATGCTTTTCTGTGACTGGTGAG
TACTCAACCAAGTCATTCTGAGAATAGTGTATGCGGCGACCGAGTTGCTCTTGCCCGGCGTCAATACGGG
ATAATACCGCGCCACATAGCAGAACTTTAAAAGTGCTCATCATTGGAAAACGTTCTTCGGGGCGAAAACT
CTCAAGGATCTTACCGCTGTTGAGATCCAGTTCGATGTAACCCACTCGTGCACCCAACTGATCTTCAGCA
TCTTTTACTTTCACCAGCGTTTCTGGGTGAGCAAAAACAGGAAGGCAAAATGCCGCAAAAAAGGGAATAA
GGGCGACACGGAAATGTTGAATACTCATACTCTTCCTTTTTCAATATTATTGAAGCATTTATCAGGGTTA
TTGTCTCATGAGCGGATACATATTTGAATGTATTTAGAAAAATAAACAAATAGGGGTTCCGCGCACATTT
CCCCGAAAAGTGCCACCTGACGTCTAAGAAACCATTATTATCATGACATTAACCTATAAAAATAGGCGTA
TCACGAGGCCCTTTCGTCTCGCGCGTTTCGGTGATGACGGTGAAAACCTCTGACACATGCAGCTCCCGGA
GACGGTCACAGCTTGTCTGTAAGCGGATGCCGGGAGCAGACAAGCCCGTCAGGGCGCGTCAGCGGGTGTT
GGCGGGTGTCGGGGCTGGCTTAACTATGCGGCATCAGAGCAGATTGTACTGAGAGTGCACCATATGCGGT
GTGAAATACCGCACAGATGCGTAAGGAGAAAATACCGCATCAGGCGCCATTCGCCATTCAGGCTGCGCAA
CTGTTGGGAAGGGCGATCGGTGCGGGCCTCTTCGCTATTACGCCAGCTGGCGAAAGGGGGATGTGCTGCA
AGGCGATTAAGTTGGGTAACGCCAGGGTTTTCCCAGTCACGACGTTGTAAAACGACGGCCAGTGCCAAGC
TGACGCGTGTAGTCTTATGCAATACTCTTGTAGTCTTGCAACATGGTAACGATGAGTTAGCAACATGCCT
TACAAGGAGAGAAAAAGCACCGTGCATGCCGATTGGTGGAAGTAAGGTGGTACGATCGTGCCTTATTAGG
AAGGCAACAGACGGGTCTGACATGGATTGGACGAACCACTGAATTGCCGCATTGCAGAGATATTGTATTT
AAGTGCCTAGCTCGATACATAAACGGGTCTCTCTGGTTAGACCAGATCTGAGCCTGGGAGCTCTCTGGCT
AACTAGGGAACCCACTGCTTAAGCCTCAATAAAGCTTGCCTTGAGTGCTTCAAGTAGTGTGTGCCCGTCT
GTTGTGTGACTCTGGTAACTAGAGATCCCTCAGACCCTTTTAGTCAGTGTGGAAAATCTCTAGCA
