[The description below was written by a language model from this plasmid's Addgene catalogue record.]
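Description:
pBMN-AS-FOXA1 is a lentiviral, mammalian-expression plasmid designed to knock down human FOXA1 by RNA interference. It is built on the pBMN(CMV-copGFP-Puro) backbone, a vector derived from the commercial pGreenPuro lentiviral shRNA plasmid. As the backbone name indicates, it carries a CMV-driven copGFP fluorescent reporter together with a puromycin resistance gene, so transduced or transfected mammalian cells can be both visualised and selected with puromycin. In bacteria the plasmid is maintained under ampicillin selection and is recorded as low copy. It is propagated in a recombination-deficient strain suited to lentiviral vectors, whose repeated long terminal repeat sequences are prone to rearrangement.

The synthetic insert combines two silencing triggers aimed at different sites in the human FOXA1 mRNA: a short hairpin RNA (shRNA) and an artificial microRNA (amiRNA), in which a designed guide sequence is embedded in a microRNA-like scaffold and processed by the endogenous miRNA pathway. Using two independent targeting sequences in one vector is intended to give stronger depletion of the transcript than either alone. The record lists CMV as the promoter, but no feature table is provided. It therefore does not state how the two elements are arranged relative to the copGFP-Puro cassette, whether the shRNA has its own separate promoter, or which lentiviral elements are present. The cloning method is also unrecorded.

The construct is used for FOXA1 loss-of-function experiments in human cells. It was deposited alongside a study of how a regulatory variant modulates ELOVL2 expression and polyunsaturated fatty acid metabolism.
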