Addgene plasmid #139304: pBMN-AS-FOXA1
Purpose: Knocking down of human FOXA1 through shRNA and amiRNA targeting FOXA1
Depositing lab: Claes Wadelius. Depositing organization: Uppsala University. Publication: rs953413 Regulates Polyunsaturated Fatty Acid Metabolism by Modulating ELOVL2 Expression. Pan G, Cavalli M, Carlsson B, Skrtic S, Kumar C, Wadelius C. iScience. 2020 Jan 9:100808. doi: 10.1016/j.isci.2019.100808. PubMed 31928966.
Backbone
  Vector backbone: pBMN(CMV-copGFP-Puro)
  Backbone manufacturer: Constructed from pGreenPuro (SBI) by Magnus Essand Lab
  Vector type: Mammalian Expression, Lentiviral
  Selectable markers: Puromycin
Growth in bacteria
  Bacterial resistance: Ampicillin, 100 μg/mL
  Growth temperature: 30°C
  Growth strain: NEB Stable
  Copy number: Low Copy
Gene/Insert
  Gene/Insert name: shRNA and amiRNA against FOXA1
  gRNA/shRNA sequence: shRNA targeting "GATGTGTAGACATCCTCCGTATATT" and amiRNA targeting "GGCGTACTACCAAGGTGTGTA" of human FOXA1 mRNA
  Species: Synthetic
  Promoter: CMV
  Cloning method: Unknown
  Sequencing primers: 5′ unknown
Terms and licenses: Academic/Nonprofit Terms; Industry Terms: Not Available to Industry
How to cite: pBMN-AS-FOXA1 was a gift from Claes Wadelius (Addgene plasmid # 139304 ; http://n2t.net/addgene:139304 ; RRID:Addgene_139304)
